Addgene plasmid #120952: P60m
Purpose: MoClo golden gate assembly AB for pSalTTTC (Adam Meyer's improved pSal promoter from https://doi.org/10.1101/285866, selected for dynamic range and less cross-sensitivity).
Depositing lab: Richard Murray. Depositing organization: California Institute of Technology.
Backbone
  Vector backbone: DVA
  Backbone size w/o insert (bp): 2100
  Vector type: Synthetic Biology
Growth in bacteria
  Bacterial resistance: Ampicillin, 100 μg/mL
  Growth temperature: 37°C
  Growth strain: JM109
  Copy number: High Copy
Gene/Insert
  Gene/Insert name: pSal Adam Meyer
  Species: Synthetic
  Insert size (bp): 139
  Cloning method: Gibson Cloning
  Sequencing primers: 5′ AAATAGGCGTATCACGAGGCA; 3′ TTACCGCCTTTGAGTGAGCTG
Terms and licenses: Academic/Nonprofit Terms; Industry Terms: Not Available to Industry
Depositor comments: Please see Supplemental Documents for annotated Genbank file.
How to cite: P60m was a gift from Richard Murray (Addgene plasmid # 120952 ; http://n2t.net/addgene:120952 ; RRID:Addgene_120952)
