[The description below was written by a language model from this plasmid's Addgene catalogue record and the feature table of its GenBank file.]
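Description:
P60m is a small (2,239 bp) synthetic-biology part plasmid from the CIDAR MoClo Extension collection, built on the DVA destination-vector backbone (about 2.1 kb) for use in E. coli. It is maintained at high copy by a ColE1/pMB1/pUC-type origin of replication and selected with ampicillin through a bla (beta-lactamase) gene driven by its native AmpR promoter. The remaining annotated backbone elements are a putative bacterial transcription terminator, BioBrick prefix and suffix sequences flanking the part-holding region, and several standard sequencing primer binding sites.

The payload is a 139 bp synthetic insert carrying pSalTTTC, an improved variant of the pSal promoter that, according to the record, was selected for greater dynamic range and reduced cross-sensitivity. pSal promoters are generally salicylate-responsive and depend on a cognate regulator; no such regulator is recorded on this plasmid, so it would have to be supplied elsewhere. The insert itself is not annotated in the feature table, but the gap between the BioBrick suffix and prefix annotations is about the right size to hold it.

The "AB" designation marks this as a basic MoClo part with A and B fusion overhangs, the position conventionally occupied by promoters in CIDAR MoClo. In a Golden Gate reaction, a type IIS restriction enzyme releases the promoter with these overhangs so it can be ligated in a defined order with ribosome binding site, coding sequence and terminator parts into a transcriptional unit. The part was placed into the backbone by Gibson cloning. It is used as a reusable inducible-promoter module for assembling bacterial genetic circuits and sensors.
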