LOCUS       Exported 2239 bp ds-DNA circular SYN 13-MAY-2021
DEFINITION  MoClo golden gate assembly AB for pSalTTTC (Adam Meyer's improved
            pSal promoter from https://doi.org/10.1101/285866, selected for
            dynamic range and less cross-sensitivity)..
ACCESSION   .
VERSION     .
KEYWORDS    P60m
SOURCE      synthetic DNA construct
  ORGANISM  synthetic DNA construct
REFERENCE   1 (bases 1 to 2239)
  TITLE     CIDAR MoClo Extension
REFERENCE   2 (bases 1 to 2239)
  AUTHORS   .
  TITLE     Direct Submission
  JOURNAL   Exported May 13, 2021 from SnapGene Server 1.1.58
            http://www.snapgene.com
FEATURES             Location/Qualifiers
     source          1..2239
                     /organism="synthetic DNA construct"
                     /mol_type="other DNA"
     primer_bind     161..180
                     /label=pBR322ori-F
                     /note="pBR322 origin, forward primer"
     primer_bind     414..431
                     /label=L4440
                     /note="L4440 vector, forward primer"
     misc_feature    437..457
                     /label=BioBrick suffix
                     /note="universal suffix for all parts"
     misc_feature    618..639
                     /label=BioBrick prefix
                     /note="BioBrick prefix for parts that do not start with
                     ""ATG"""
     terminator      642..685
                     /label=bacterial terminator
                     /note="putative bacterial transcription terminator"
     primer_bind     complement(689..707)
                     /label=pBRforEco
                     /note="pBR322 vectors, upsteam of EcoRI site, forward
                     primer"
     promoter        775..879
                     /gene="bla"
                     /label=AmpR promoter
     CDS             880..1740
                     /codon_start=1
                     /gene="bla"
                     /product="beta-lactamase"
                     /label=AmpR
                     /note="confers resistance to ampicillin, carbenicillin, and
                     related antibiotics"
                     /translation="MSIQHFRVALIPFFAAFCLPVFAHPETLVKVKDAEDQLGARVGYI
                     ELDLNSGKILESFRPEERFPMMSTFKVLLCGAVLSRIDAGQEQLGRRIHYSQNDLVEYS
                     PVTEKHLTDGMTVRELCSAAITMSDNTAANLLLTTIGGPKELTAFLHNMGDHVTRLDRW
                     EPELNEAIPNDERDTTMPVAMATTLRKLLTGELLTLASRQQLIDWMEADKVAGPLLRSA
                     LPAGWFIADKSGAGERGSRGIIAALGPDGKPSRIVVIYTTGSQATMDERNRQIAEIGAS
                     LIKHW"
     primer_bind     complement(1098..1117)
                     /label=Amp-R
                     /note="Ampicillin resistance gene, reverse primer"
     rep_origin      1911..260
                     /direction=RIGHT
                     /label=ori
                     /note="high-copy-number ColE1/pMB1/pBR322/pUC origin of
                     replication"
ORIGIN
        1 cgtgcacaca gcccagcttg gagcgaacga cctacaccga actgagatac ctacagcgtg
       61 agctatgaga aagcgccacg cttcccgaag ggagaaaggc ggacaggtat ccggtaagcg
      121 gcagggtcgg aacaggagag cgcacgaggg agcttccagg gggaaacgcc tggtatcttt
      181 atagtcctgt cgggtttcgc cacctctgac ttgagcgtcg atttttgtga tgctcgtcag
      241 gggggcggag cctgtggaaa aacgccagca acgcggcctt tttacggttc ctggcctttt
      301 gctggccttt tgctcacatg ttctttcctg cgttatcccc tgattctgtg gataaccgta
      361 ttaccgcctt tgagtgagct gataccgctc gccgcagccg aacgaccgag cgcagcgagt
      421 cagtgagcga ggaagcctgc agcggccgct actagtaggt ctctagtagt taataacggt
      481 aacggagcaa acaatataaa taaatacacc actcgatata taataaatca tcaacatgaa
      541 tattgcgccc ggccgggcac cagcaataac ccaagcgagg cccccagcca acgatcgttc
      601 tcctgagacc cactagtctc tagaagcggc cgcgaattcc agaaatcatc cttagcgaaa
      661 gctaaggatt ttttttatct gaaattctgc ctcgtgatac gcctattttt ataggttaat
      721 gtcatgataa taatggtttc ttagacgtca ggtggcactt ttcggggaaa tgtgcgcgga
      781 acccctattt gtttattttt ctaaatacat tcaaatatgt atccgctcat gagacaataa
      841 ccctgataaa tgcttcaata atattgaaaa aggaagagta tgagtattca acatttccgt
      901 gtcgccctta ttcccttttt tgcggcattt tgccttcctg tttttgctca cccagaaacg
      961 ctggtgaaag taaaagatgc tgaagatcag ttgggtgcac gagtgggtta catcgaactg
     1021 gatctcaaca gcggtaagat ccttgagagt tttcgccccg aagaacgttt tccaatgatg
     1081 agcactttta aagttctgct atgtggcgcg gtattatccc gtattgacgc cgggcaagag
     1141 caactcggtc gccgcataca ctattctcag aatgacttgg ttgagtactc accagtcaca
     1201 gaaaagcatc ttacggatgg catgacagta agagaattat gcagtgctgc cataaccatg
     1261 agtgataaca ctgcggccaa cttacttctg acaacgatcg gaggaccgaa ggagctaacc
     1321 gcttttttgc acaacatggg ggatcatgta actcgccttg atcgttggga accggagctg
     1381 aatgaagcca taccaaacga cgagcgtgac accacgatgc ctgtagcaat ggcaacaacg
     1441 ttgcgcaaac tattaactgg cgaactactt actctagctt cccggcaaca attaatagac
     1501 tggatggagg cggataaagt tgcaggacca cttctgcgct cggcccttcc ggctggctgg
     1561 tttattgctg ataaatctgg agccggtgag cgtgggtcgc gcggtatcat tgcagcactg
     1621 gggccagatg gtaagccctc ccgtatcgta gttatctaca cgacggggag tcaggcaact
     1681 atggatgaac gaaatagaca gatcgctgag ataggtgcct cactgattaa gcattggtaa
     1741 ctgtcagacc aagtttactc atatatactt tagattgatt taaaacttca tttttaattt
     1801 aaaaggatct aggtgaagat cctttttgat aatctcatga ccaaaatccc ttaacgtgag
     1861 ttttcgttcc actgagcgtc agaccccgta gaaaagatca aaggatcttc ttgagatcct
     1921 ttttttctgc gcgtaatctg ctgcttgcaa acaaaaaaac caccgctacc agcggtggtt
     1981 tgtttgccgg atcaagagct accaactctt tttccgaagg taactggctt cagcagagcg
     2041 cagataccaa atactgttct tctagtgtag ccgtagttag gccaccactt caagaactct
     2101 gtagcaccgc ctacatacct cgctctgcta atcctgttac cagtggctgc tgccagtggc
     2161 gataagtcgt gtcttaccgg gttggactca agacgatagt taccggataa ggcgcagcgg
     2221 tcgggctgaa cggggggtt
//
