>Addgene plasmid #120952 | P60m | depositor partial sequence | sequence record 229958 | insert sequence
GGAGAACGATCGTTGGCTGGGGGCCTCGCTTGGGTTATTGCTGGTGCCCGGCCGGGCGCAATATTCATGT
TGATGATTTATTATATATCGAGTGGTGTATTTATTTATATTGTTTGCTCCGTTACCGTTATTAACTACT
